Addgene plasmid #82599: p3E-SGTAP no-pA
Purpose: 3' entry vector containing streptavidin binding protein (SBP) followed by a TEV cleavage site and 2 protein G copies without pA for tandem affinity purification
Depositing lab: Kryn Stankunas. Depositing organization: University of Oregon. Publication: A MultiSite Gateway Toolkit for Rapid Cloning of Vertebrate Expression Constructs with Diverse Research Applications. Fowler DK, Stewart S, Seredick S, Eisen JS, Stankunas K, Washbourne P. PLoS One. 2016 Aug 8;11(8):e0159277. doi: 10.1371/journal.pone.0159277. eCollection 2016. PONE-D-16-19476 PubMed 27500400.
Backbone
  Vector backbone: pDONR P2R-P3
  Backbone manufacturer: Invitrogen
  Total vector size (bp): 3184
Growth in bacteria
  Bacterial resistance: Kanamycin, 50 μg/mL
  Growth temperature: 37°C
  Growth strain: DH5alpha
  Copy number: High Copy
Gene/Insert
  Gene/Insert name: SBP-TEV-2x protein G
  Insert size (bp): 573
  Promoter: None
  Cloning method: Gateway Cloning
  Sequencing primers: 5′ M13F; 3′ M13R
Terms and licenses: Academic/Nonprofit Terms; Industry Terms: Not Available to Industry
How to cite: p3E-SGTAP no-pA was a gift from Kryn Stankunas (Addgene plasmid # 82599 ; http://n2t.net/addgene:82599 ; RRID:Addgene_82599)
