[The description below was written by a language model from this plasmid's Addgene catalogue record and pLannotate feature annotations shown in this document.]
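Description:
p3E-SGTAP no-pA is a 3' entry clone for MultiSite Gateway assembly, built in the Invitrogen pDONR P2R-P3 backbone and totalling 3,184 bp. It is maintained in E. coli as a high-copy plasmid through a ColE1/pUC-type origin and is selected with kanamycin via the aph(3')-Ia KanR gene. The remaining backbone annotations are standard pDONR remnants: rrnB T1 and T2 transcription terminators that insulate the cloning region, a T7 promoter beside the insert, and small lacI and lacZα fragments.

The 573 bp insert encodes a tandem affinity purification tag made up of a streptavidin binding protein (SBP), a TEV protease cleavage site, and two copies of the IgG-binding domain of streptococcal protein G. The feature table annotates only the protein G portion (as an spg fragment); the SBP and TEV elements are described in the catalogue entry but were not detected by the automated annotation. The cassette is flanked by Gateway recombination sites: an attR2 site upstream and, downstream, a site that the software labels as attB3 overlapping an attL1 fragment, which most likely corresponds to the attL3 site expected of a 3' entry clone.

The insert has no promoter of its own and, as the name indicates, no polyadenylation signal. It is meant to be combined in an LR reaction with a 5' promoter entry clone and a middle entry clone carrying a gene of interest, placing the tag at the C-terminus of that protein, with the polyA signal presumably supplied by the destination vector. The tagged protein can then be purified in two sequential affinity steps separated by TEV cleavage. The plasmid belongs to a toolkit for rapid assembly of vertebrate expression constructs.
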