Features (pLannotate 1.2.2; 11 found; start..end, strand, type, name):
     88..211     -  protein_bind   attR2: mutant version of attR; recombination site for the Gateway® LR reaction LR Clonase™
    310..753     +  CDS            spg (fragment) (sequence partly withheld): SPG1_STRSG - Experimental evidence at protein level: Swiss-Prot protein existence level 1. Binds to the constant Fc region of IgG with high affinity. From Streptococcus sp. group G.
    757..777     -  protein_bind   attB3: mutant version of attB; core recombination site for the Gateway® BP reaction BP Clonase™
    768..853     -  protein_bind   attL1 (fragment): mutant version of attL; recombination site for the Gateway® LR reaction LR Clonase™
    890..908     -  promoter       T7 promoter: promoter for bacteriophage T7 RNA polymerase
   1042..1851    +  CDS            KanR: aminoglycoside phosphotransferase; aph(3')-Ia; confers resistance to kanamycin in bacteria or G418 (Geneticin®) in eukaryotes
   1998..2586    +  rep_origin     ori: high-copy-number ColE1/pMB1/pBR322/pUC origin of replication
   2769..2861    +  CDS            lacI (fragment): lac repressor; lacI; The lac repressor binds to the lac operator to inhibit transcription in E. coli. This inhibition can be relieved by adding lactose or isopropyl-β-D-thiogalactopyranoside (IPTG).
   2916..2943    -  terminator     rrnB T2 terminator: transcription terminator T2 from the E. coli rrnB gene
   3075..3118    +  terminator     rrnB T1 terminator: Escherichia coli rrnB; transcription terminator T1 from the E. coli rrnB gene
   3165..17      -  CDS            lacZα (fragment) (across the origin): LacZα fragment of β-galactosidase; lacZ fragment
>Addgene plasmid #82599 | p3E-SGTAP no-pA | addgene full sequence | sequence record 382269 | Addgene NGS Result
GTAAAACGACGGCCAGTCTTAAGCTCGGGCCCTGCAGCTCTAGAGCTCGAATTCTACAGGTCACTAATAC
CATCTAAGTAGTTGGTTCATAGTGACTGCATATGTTGTGTTTTACAGTATTATGTAGTCTGTTTTTTATG
CAAAATCTAATTTAATATATTGATATTTATATCATTTTACGTTTCTCGTTCAACTTTCTTGTACAAAGTG
GCGATGGACGAGAAGACCACCGGGTGGCGGGGCGGCCACGTTGTGGAGGGTCTCGCTGGCGAGCTGGAGC
AGCTCAGGGCCCGCTTGGAGCACCATCCCCAGGGGCAACGCGAGCCTATCGATGAAAATCTGTACTTCCA
GGGGATCGATGAGAACCTGTACTTTCAGGGGGGTAGT
[180 nt withheld, positions 388-567]
GTTAAC
[180 nt withheld, positions 574-753]
TAGCAACTTTATTATACAAAGTTGGCATTATAAAAAAGCATTGCTTATCAATTTGTTGCAACGAACAGGT
CACTATCAGTCAAAATAAAATCATTATTTGGAGCTCCATGGTAGCGTTAACGCGGCCGCGATATCCCCTA
TAGTGAGTCGTATTACATGGTCATAGCTGTTTCCTGGCAGCTCTGGCCCGTGTCTCAAAATCTCTGATGT
TACATTGCACAAGATAAAAATATATCATCATGAACAATAAAACTGTCTGCTTACATAAACAGTAATACAA
GGGGTGTTATGAGCCATATTCAACGGGAAACGTCGAGGCCGCGATTAAATTCCAACATGGATGCTGATTT
ATATGGGTATAAATGGGCTCGCGATAATGTCGGGCAATCAGGTGCGACAATCTATCGCTTGTATGGGAAG
CCCGATGCGCCAGAGTTGTTTCTGAAACATGGCAAAGGTAGCGTTGCCAATGATGTTACAGATGAGATGG
TCAGACTAAACTGGCTGACGGAATTTATGCCTCTTCCGACCATCAAGCATTTTATCCGTACTCCTGATGA
TGCATGGTTACTCACCACTGCGATCCCCGGAAAAACAGCATTCCAGGTATTAGAAGAATATCCTGATTCA
GGTGAAAATATTGTTGATGCGCTGGCAGTGTTCCTGCGCCGGTTGCATTCGATTCCTGTTTGTAATTGTC
CTTTTAACAGCGATCGCGTATTTCGTCTCGCTCAGGCGCAATCACGAATGAATAACGGTTTGGTTGATGC
GAGTGATTTTGATGACGAGCGTAATGGCTGGCCTGTTGAACAAGTCTGGAAAGAAATGCATAAACTTTTG
CCATTCTCACCGGATTCAGTCGTCACTCATGGTGATTTCTCACTTGATAACCTTATTTTTGACGAGGGGA
AATTAATAGGTTGTATTGATGTTGGACGAGTCGGAATCGCAGACCGATACCAGGATCTTGCCATCCTATG
GAACTGCCTCGGTGAGTTTTCTCCTTCATTACAGAAACGGCTTTTTCAAAAATATGGTATTGATAATCCT
GATATGAATAAATTGCAGTTTCATTTGATGCTCGATGAGTTTTTCTAATCAGAATTGGTTAATTGGTTGT
AACACTGGCAGAGCATTACGCTGACTTGACGGGACGGCGCAAGCTCATGACCAAAATCCCTTAACGTGAG
TTACGCGTCGTTCCACTGAGCGTCAGACCCCGTAGAAAAGATCAAAGGATCTTCTTGAGATCCTTTTTTT
CTGCGCGTAATCTGCTGCTTGCAAACAAAAAAACCACCGCTACCAGCGGTGGTTTGTTTGCCGGATCAAG
AGCTACCAACTCTTTTTCCGAAGGTAACTGGCTTCAGCAGAGCGCAGATACCAAATACTGTTCTTCTAGT
GTAGCCGTAGTTAGGCCACCACTTCAAGAACTCTGTAGCACCGCCTACATACCTCGCTCTGCTAATCCTG
TTACCAGTGGCTGCTGCCAGTGGCGATAAGTCGTGTCTTACCGGGTTGGACTCAAGACGATAGTTACCGG
ATAAGGCGCAGCGGTCGGGCTGAACGGGGGGTTCGTGCACACAGCCCAGCTTGGAGCGAACGACCTACAC
CGAACTGAGATACCTACAGCGTGAGCTATGAGAAAGCGCCACGCTTCCCGAAGGGAGAAAGGCGGACAGG
TATCCGGTAAGCGGCAGGGTCGGAACAGGAGAGCGCACGAGGGAGCTTCCAGGGGGAAACGCCTGGTATC
TTTATAGTCCTGTCGGGTTTCGCCACCTCTGACTTGAGCGTCGATTTTTGTGATGCTCGTCAGGGGGGCG
GAGCCTATGGAAAAACGCCAGCAACGCGGCCTTTTTACGGTTCCTGGCCTTTTGCTGGCCTTTTGCTCAC
ATGTTCTTTCCTGCGTTATCCCCTGATTCTGTGGATAACCGTATTACCGCCTTTGAGTGAGCTGATACCG
CTCGCCGCAGCCGAACGACCGAGCGCAGCGAGTCAGTGAGCGAGGAAGCGGAAGAGCGCCCAATACGCAA
ACCGCCTCTCCCCGCGCGTTGGCCGATTCATTAATGCAGCTGGCACGACAGGTTTCCCGACTGGAAAGCG
GGCAGTGAGCGCAACGCAATTAATACGCGTACCGCTAGCCAGGAAGAGTTTGTAGAAACGCAAAAAGGCC
ATCCGTCAGGATGGCCTTCTGCTTAGTTTGATGCCTGGCAGTTTATGGCGGGCGTCCTGCCCGCCACCCT
CCGGGCCGTTGCTTCACAACGTTCAAATCCGCTCCCGGCGGATTTGTCCTACTCAGGAGAGCGTTCACCG
ACAAACAACAGATAAAACGAAAGGCCCAGTCTTCCGACTGAGCCTTTCGTTTTATTTGATGCCTGGCAGT
TCCCTACTCTCGCGTTAACGCTAGCATGGATGTTTTCCCAGTCACGACGTT
