>Addgene plasmid #82599 | p3E-SGTAP no-pA | addgene partial sequence | sequence record 161289 | M13-F20 5'-TGTAAAACGACGGCCAGT-3'
AGCTCGAATTCTACAGGTCACTAATACCATCTAAGTAGTTGGTTCATAGTGACTGCATATGTTGTGTTTT
ACAGTATTATGTAGTCTGTTTTTTATGCAAAATCTAATTTAATATATTGATATTTATATCATTTTACGTT
TCTCGTTCAACTTTCTTGTACAAAGTGGCGATGGACGAGAAGACCACCGGGTGGCGGGGCGGCCACGTTG
TGGAGGGTCTCGCTGGCGAGCTGGAGCAGCTCAGGGCCCGCTTGGAGCACCATCCCCAGGGGCAACGCGA
GCCTATCGATGAAAATCTGTACTTCCAGGGGATCGATGAGAACCTGTACTTTCAGGGGGGTAGT
[180 nt withheld, positions 345-524]
GTTAAC
[180 nt withheld, positions 531-710]
TAGCAACTTTATTATACAAAGTTGGCATTATAAA
