>Addgene plasmid #82599 | p3E-SGTAP no-pA | addgene partial sequence | sequence record 161290 | M13-Rev 5'-CAGGAAACAGCTATGACC-3'
CGCGGCCGCGTTAACGCTACCATGGAGCTCCAAATAATGATTTTATTTTGACTGATAGTGACCTGTTCGT
TGCAACAAATTGATAAGCAATGCTTTTTTATAATGCCAACTTTGTATAATAAAGTTGCTA
[180 nt withheld, positions 131-310]
GTTAAC
[180 nt withheld, positions 317-496]
ACTACCCCCCTGAAAGTACAGGTTCTCATCGATCCCCTGGAAGTACAGATTTTCATCGATAGGCTCGCGT
TGCCCCTGGGGATGGTGCTCCAAGCGGGCCCTGAGCTGCTCCAGCTCGCCAGCGAGACCCTCCACAACGT
GGCCGCCCCGCCACCCGGTGGTCTTCTCGTCCATCGCCACTTTGTACAAGAAAGTTGAACGAGAAACGTA
AAATGATATAAATATCAATATATTAAATTAGATTTTGCATAA
